Addgene plasmid #177736: pJH3971
Purpose: Prgef-1 GCaMP6::3xNLS::mNeptune
Depositing lab: Mei Zhen. Depositing organization: Sinai Health System. Publication: Natural sensory context drives diverse brain-wide activity during C. elegans mating. Susoy V, Hung W, Witvliet D, Whitener JE, Wu M, Park CF, Graham BJ, Zhen M, Venkatachalam V, Samuel ADT. Cell. 2021 Sep 30;184(20):5122-5137.e17. doi: 10.1016/j.cell.2021.08.024. Epub 2021 Sep 16. PubMed 34534446.
Backbone
  Vector backbone: pBSK
  Vector type: Worm Expression
Growth in bacteria
  Bacterial resistance: Ampicillin, 100 μg/mL
  Growth temperature: 37°C
  Growth strain: DH5alpha
  Copy number: High Copy
Gene/Insert
  Gene/Insert name: GCaMP
  Species: Synthetic
  Promoter: Prgef-1
  Tag / fusion protein: mNeptune (C terminal on insert)
  Cloning method: Restriction Enzyme; 5′ cloning site XmaI (not destroyed); 3′ cloning site AgeI (not destroyed)
  Sequencing primers: 5′ TAGCGTCGACGGATCCAAAAA; 3′ GGAGGACGTGGAGGATCT
Terms and licenses: Academic/Nonprofit Terms; Industry Terms: Not Available to Industry
How to cite: pJH3971 was a gift from Mei Zhen (Addgene plasmid # 177736 ; http://n2t.net/addgene:177736 ; RRID:Addgene_177736)
