[The description below was written by a language model from this plasmid's Addgene catalogue record and pLannotate feature annotations shown in this document.]
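Description:
pJH3971 is a C. elegans expression plasmid, recorded as built on a pBSK (pBluescript-type) backbone, whose sequenced record is 9,626 nt long. In E. coli it is maintained as a high-copy plasmid through a ColE1/pUC-type origin and selected with ampicillin via the β-lactamase gene and its own promoter. The annotation also picks up backbone remnants typical of pUC/pBR322-derived vectors: a CAP site, lac promoter and operator, a fragment of a multiple cloning site, and short fragments of lacI, rop and the bom region. None of these play a role in the worm.

The payload is a calcium indicator fused to a red fluorescent protein, described as Prgef-1 GCaMP6::3xNLS::mNeptune. The rgef-1 promoter, commonly used for pan-neuronal expression in C. elegans, is not annotated in the feature table but presumably lies in the long unannotated stretch upstream of the GCaMP coding sequence. The automated annotation labels the indicator as GCaMP2 and the red protein as mNeptune2.5. These are nearest-match calls, and the catalogue entry names them GCaMP6 and mNeptune. The nuclear localisation signals are likewise not annotated, although a short mEGFP-like fragment is called just upstream of mNeptune. A downstream aex-5 fragment may reflect 3' flanking worm sequence, but the record does not state its function.

Nuclear targeting confines the signal to neuronal nuclei, which makes individual cells easier to separate in densely packed tissue. The calcium-insensitive far-red mNeptune provides a reference channel for tracking cells and for ratiometric correction of the green GCaMP signal. The associated publication used this approach for brain-wide activity imaging during C. elegans mating behaviour.
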