Features (pLannotate 1.2.2; 14 found; start..end, strand, type, name):
     85..106     +  protein_bind   CAP binding site: CAP binding activates transcription in the presence of cAMP. E. coli catabolite activator protein
    121..151     +  promoter       lac promoter: promoter for the E. coli lac operon
    159..175     +  protein_bind   lac operator: The lac repressor binds to the lac operator to inhibit transcription in E. coli. This inhibition can be relieved by adding lactose or isopropyl-β-D-thiogalactopyranoside (IPTG). lac repressor encoded by lacI
    329..352     -  misc_feature   MCS (fragment): pUC18/19 multiple cloning site
   3939..5348    +  CDS            GCaMP2: GCaMP2 is a basic (constitutively fluorescent) green fluorescent protein published in 2006, derived from Aequorea victoria.
   5601..5651    +  CDS            mEGFP (fragment): monomeric enhanced GFP, optimized with synthetic introns for expression in C. elegans
   5658..6488    +  CDS            mNeptune2.5: mNeptune2.5 is a basic (constitutively fluorescent) red fluorescent protein published in 2014, derived from Entacmaea quadricolor. It is reported to be a rapidly-maturing monomer with moderate acid sensitivity.
   7085..7237    +  CDS            aex-5 (fragment): AEX5_CAEEL - Also known as kpc-3 From Caenorhabditis elegans.
   7365..7400    +  CDS            rop (fragment): Rop protein, which maintains plasmids at low copy number; rop
   7502..7601    +  misc_feature   bom (fragment): basis of mobility region from pBR322
   7699..7803    +  promoter       AmpR promoter: bla
   7804..8664    +  CDS            AmpR: β-lactamase; bla; confers resistance to ampicillin, carbenicillin, and related antibiotics
   8835..9423    +  rep_origin     ori: high-copy-number ColE1/pMB1/pBR322/pUC origin of replication
   9606..72      +  CDS            lacI (fragment) (across the origin): lac repressor; lacI; The lac repressor binds to the lac operator to inhibit transcription in E. coli. This inhibition can be relieved by adding lactose or isopropyl-β-D-thiogalactopyranoside (IPTG).
>Addgene plasmid #177736 | pJH3971 | addgene full sequence | sequence record 350005 | Addgene NGS Result
TCTCCCCGCGCGTTGGCCGATTCATTAATGCAGCTGGCACGACAGGTTTCCCGACTGGAAAGCGGGCAGT
GAGCGCAACGCAATTAATGTGAGTTAGCTCACTCATTAGGCACCCCAGGCTTTACACTTTATGCTTCCGG
CTCGTATGTTGTGTGGAATTGTGAGCGGATAACAATTTCACACAGGAAACAGCTATGACCATGATTACGC
CAAGCTGTAAGTTTAAACATGATCTTACTAACTAACTATTCTCATTTAAATTTTCAGAGCTTAAAAATGG
CTGAAATCACTCACAACGATGGATACGCTAACAACTTGGAAATGAAATAAGCTTGCATGCCTGCAGGTCG
ACGCTTGCATGCCTGCAGCGTTTCCGATACCCCCTTATATCAGCACACATTCAGTCATCATACCACAAAA
TGTTGTGATAGTGATAGGCAAAACTACCGTATTTCCTCTATTAATCTTGCATGCAAGACTAATTTTCGAT
TAACCCGTAGGGGTGCAAGACTAATAGAGACTGCAAGACTATTAGAGGCTGAAATACTAATTTTCGTATG
CTCAATAATTTTGGAAATTGGCCTATTTTTTGTAGAAACTTGATACCGTTTAAACAAGGAAAAATACACA
CTTTTTAATATTTCATCAATAATTTGAACGATTTTGTGATTTTAAGTTCAATTTGCCCAAAAAAAGACAA
TTTTTCTGACGTTACCGCAAAGTAATGCTGGTCAGGCAAAAAGAGCGGTGCAAAAATATAAGAGACTGCA
ATACTAATAGAGGAAATACGGTAATTGAATTTTAGTGAAACTTGCGACAGTTTTCCTCATTTTTTTGTTA
TTCCGGCATACGAGTGTGGCATACGAGTGAGGTCATCTTTTGTTTCTTCCGTTTCTTCATCGCTTTTGAA
AAAAAATGTTGAAGAAAACTTCGTAGCCGATAGCCGGATAATGTTTGGCACGGCGTTCCAACATATATCA
TTGGAAATTTTTTAAGATTTTTGCGAAAAATCACATTCTTCACGATGAGAACACGTTATTGAAGGAATAT
AAATCAAGAATAACATATAGTTATATTTCTCTATTACTTTAACGTTAAATATGAGCAAATTTGAGCATTT
TGATTGCGATGAAAAGCAGAATCGAGTCAACTGAAATCCGTTCAAAAACCTAAGCTCGGTTCGCCCGAAA
GTCGATTTTTCCAATAGCCGAACAGCACTGCTTCTTTATTTTCCAGGTATTTTTGGGGTGTAAGAATTAT
ATCTTCTTTGTTTGGGTATTTACGTTTCCGAATTCCCTTTCTTGATCTGTCGCTATTTTTCAGAAACCAG
AACAGTTTATCCTTTTTCATGAGAACCTGAATAGCTCAAAAACCCGTTTAATTTCTTTTCATCATCTCAT
TTGAAACTTTCCTAGTCTTCTTAATGATTTCCAGGCTCCTCCTACATTTGTATCTCAAGATGCATACACT
TTATTTCCGCTCCAATTCGAATCATCTACTTCTCTTTTTTCTTCAACTTTCTACTTTTTTCCATTCTTTT
CTTTCAAATGTTCGACGTCTTCAAGTGACTGCTCTTCATTCTCCTCATTTTTCTCGAATTTCATTCTTGT
CTCTTTTTTGCTCAAAAATGGAAAATGAAAGTGACGTGAGATTTGGACGGCGGGACACGGGGGCAGTAGA
AGCAGCAAAAAGGAGAGAAAGAGGACACAAATAAGAAGAACGAATTCAAAAATAAGCGGAGAGGAGCTAT
TTCCGTCAATTCTACCTCCCCAATCTTCATCAATTCGGCTCAATTGAATGACGTCACAGGGAGATAAACC
GTTTGGATGAGCGCCGTCCATCACTGACGCCATCCCGTTTGGGACAAGAAAAGAGAAAAAAGAGCACAAA
GTTTTTGGTGACGGATCTTGTCAATCATATGAAAGTTGTTCTGATTGATTGTCAGTTTTTTTCCTACTTT
TTTGGATTCTATCCACTTCTGAACTTTTGACAAGTTTCAAACTTTCTGAATCATTTTCTATGCATTTTCC
TGGAATTCTTTTTATGTAAAATATGAAATAGAATGTTTTTGAATTCAAGTTCTGCTTTTTTCTTCTTTTC
TGTTCTGTTCGGGCTTGGGTATGCTTTTTTTAAAAATTATTTTGCACATCGACCAATAAGTGCGCAACTT
ATAAAATTAATTTATTTTTGTTAATTTTTGAAATACTTGTATTGCTTTAAGTGATCTGACCTCGCCCTGA
GCTTTCCACGTAGTTATCAAATACAAATCCTCCAAGGGTAACGTACCTATATTACTGATCTTTATAATAA
CTTTATCACCTGTCCAGTTCCAGAGGAATTCTGTTAAGCTTATAGGCACAGAAGGAGTCATTTCTGCTGG
TTTTTAATGATCCAAATCTTTATTTCAAGTAAAAAACTGAACACTTGCGAATAAAACTATCAGATTAACC
ATTCACCAAAAATGTGTTTGAATCTAAAACTTTCTCAGTATTCCAAATATAGAAATAAATAACCACGACA
TTGCTAAAATCTGTCTGAATTGTGTACTCCTTACCGTGAAGTAATAATGGATATAATGAATCGTTTGAAA
TGAATGATCAGCACATTTTTGGTGAAAGATCACAAATAAGGAATAAGCGTCGGAAAATAAAACGATTATT
TCGGATCAAAAATTTGTTGAAGATCATATACACTCGAGACCAAGATTATTCTAGACAATTTTCAAATTGG
CTTCTTTGTTTGCAAATCTTCATAATAATCTGTGAAGTTTGGAAATTTGAATTTTTAATCTTTTTTCATA
GATTATAGTTTTTATTTCTTTGCAAAACTATATTAAAAACCGATGCATTGTTTTAGGGAAATTAATGAGC
CTTTTGTTCAACACTAAAAACAATAAAATTAAAATTTTGGCTTCATCATTTGACCTTTTTTAAGTTCGAA
AACTTTTCTCGTATTTCTGAACCGCCAATTTTTTCACACATCTCTAGACTTTTGGTGCCCGTTCCAGAAA
GTTAAGTAATTGCTATTCTAAGAAAGTTCTCAACATTGTTTTTTAGTTCTGATTGAATTCTGATGTTCCA
GGAATATATTTTAAATTTAATATTCTTTGCACTATTTCTATACTAACTAAATAATAAATAGTCTAAGTAT
GTTCAATGAGAACAAAAAAGCTCTATCTATATTTTTCTATCCTATTTCATTTATATCCTTTTCATTTTGA
ACTCACCAGCTTCTCTTCTTCTTCTTGTCCATATACTTCTTAAAAGTCTCGAACTTCTCTCTCTCACTCT
CCATCAATTTCTTTATGGCTACCGCTTGCGCTCTGCCGCTTCCGAAGAAAGAAGGCGTTGGCAGAGCTCT
CAATTCTATTTTTTCTCGCCGTAGGCTATCGATTTCTCAGCTTCTCTTCTCTCTTCCTCACTCCACCACC
ACCACTTCGGGCTTCTTCTTTTCTTCATTTTCGTCTTCTTCTTCATCCTCTTCTTTTTTTTTCAGTTCCC
CCTCACTCCTCCCCTTATATGCGCGTGCGAGAGGGGTGCAAAAGCAGCGCGCATCCGAGAATTGAAACGA
GAAAACGGAGACGCAGCAGCAGTTCGTCCTCAGAAAAATAGCCAGTAAAAAGAGAAAAAGATAGAGAGAG
ACCTATCGCATTTTATTTTCAAATTGCAATTCCTGCAATTCATGTGTGCGTGTGCCCATTTTCAATTCTT
CCCGTTATTTTTCAGACCATTACCAACGTTCTTTCTAGATCTTGAGACAATCTTCCTTCTGCTCAATCGT
TCGTCGTGAAGACGGCATCGACGACGACGACGATCAGCAGTAAAGGATCGATCCCCGGGATTGGCCAAAG
GACCCAAAGGTATGTTTCGAATGATACTAACATAACATAGAACATTTTCAGGAGGACCCTTGGCTAGCGT
CGACGGATCCAAAAAATGGGATCTCACCACCACCACCACCACGGAATGGCCTCCATGACCGGAGGACAGC
AGATGGGACGTGACCTCTACGACGACGACGACAAGGACCTCGCCACTATGGTCGACTCCTCCCGTCGTAA
GTGGAACAAGACCGGACACGCCGTCCGTGCCATCGGACGTCTCTCCTCCCTCGAGAACGTCTACATCAAG
GCCGACAAGCAGAAGAACGGAATCAAGGTAAGTTTAAACATGATTTTACTAACTAACTAATCTGATTTAA
ATTTTCAGGCCAACTTCCACATCCGTCACAACATCGAGGACGGAGGAGTCCAGCTCGCCTACCACTACCA
GCAGAACACCCCAATCGGAGACGGACCAGTCCTCCTCCCAGACAACCACTACCTCTCCGTCCAGTCCAAG
CTCTCCAAGGACCCAAACGAGAAGCGTGACCACATGGTCCTCCTTGAGTTCGTCACCGCCGCCGGAATCA
CCCTCGGAATGGACGAGCTCTACAAGGGAGGAACCGGAGGTTCCATGGTCTCCAAGGGAGAGGAGCTCTT
CACCGGAGTCGTCCCAATCCTCGTCGAGCTCGACGGAGACGTCAACGGACACAAGTTCTCCGTCTCTGGA
GAGGTAAGTTTAAACATGATTTTACTAACTAACTAATCTGATTTAAATTTTCAGGGAGAGGGAGACGCCA
CCTACGGAAAGCTCACCCTCAAGTTCATCTGCACCACCGGAAAGCTCCCAGTCCCGTGGCCGACCCTCGT
CACCACCCTCACCTACGGAGTCCAGTGCTTCTCCCGTTACCCAGACCACATGAAGCAGCACGACTTCTTC
AAGTCCGCCATGCCAGAGGGATACATCCAGGAGCGTACCATCTTCTTCAAGGACGACGGAAACTACAAGA
CCCGTGCCGAGGTCAAGTTCGAGGGAGACACCCTCGTCAACCGTATCGAGCTCAAGGGAATCGACTTCAA
GGAGGACGGAAACATCCTCGGACACAAGCTTGAGTACAACCTCCCAGACCAGCTCACCGAGGAGCAGATC
GCCGAGTTCAAGGTAAGTTTAAACATGATTTTACTAACTAACTAATCTGATTTAAATTTTCAGGAGGCCT
TCTCCCTCTTCGACAAGGACGGAGACGGAACCATCACCACCAAGGAGCTCGGAACCGTCATGCGTTCCCT
CGGACAGAACCCAACCGAGGCCGAGCTCCAGGACATGATCAACGAGGTCGACGCCGACGGAGACGGAACC
ATCGACTTCCCAGAGTTCCTCACCATGATGGCCCGTAAGATGAAGTACCGTGACACCGAGGAGGAGATCC
GTGAGGCCTTCGGAGTCTTCGACAAGGACGGAAACGGATACATCTCCGCCGCCGAGCTCCGTCACGTCAT
GACCAACCTCGGAGAGAAGCTCACCGACGAGGAGGTCGACGAGATGATCCGTGAGGCCGACATCGACGGA
GACGGACAGGTCAACTACGAGGAGTTCGTCCAGATGATGACCGCCAAGGGAGGACGTGGAGGATCTGGCC
CACCGGTCATGACCGCTCCAAAGAAGAAACGCAAAGTACCGAGCTCAGAAAAAATGACGGCACCTAAAAA
GAAACGCAAAGTACCGGTCGCCGAGAAGACAGCCCCAAAAAAGAAGCGTAAAGTTCCACGCGTCATGGGA
GTAAGTTTAAACAGTTCGGTACTAACTAACCATACATATTTAAATTTTCAGCGCGCTGTCTCCAAGGGAG
AGGAGCTCATCAAGGAGAACATGCACACCAAGCTCTACATGGAGGGAACCGTCAACAACCACCACTTCAA
GTGCACCCACGAAGGGGAGGGCAAGCCCTACGAGGGCACCCAGACCAACAGGATTAAGGTGGTGGAGGGA
GGCCCCCTGCCGTTCGCATTCGACATCCTGGCCACCTGCTTTATGTACGGGAGCAAGACCTTCATCAACC
ACACCCAAGGAATCCCAGACTTCTTCAAGCAATCCTTCGTAAGTTTAAACATGATTTTACTAACTAACTA
ATCTGATTTAAATTTTCAGCCTGAGGGCTTCACATGGGAGAGAGTCACCACATACGAAGACGGGGGCGTG
CTTACCGTTACCCAGGACACCAGCCTCCAGGACGGCTGCTTGATCTACAACGTCAAGCTCAGAGGGGTGA
ACTTCCCATCCAACGGCCCTGTGATGCAGAAGAAAACACTCGGCTGGGAGGCCAGTACCGAGACCCTGTA
CCCCGCTGACGGCGGCCTGGAAGGCAGATGCGACATGGCCCTGAAGCTCGTGGGCGGGGGCCACCTGCAC
TGCAACCTGAAGACCACATACAGATCCAAGAAACCCGCTAAGAACCTCAAGATGCCAGGAGTAAGTTTAA
ACATATATATACTAACTAACCCTGATTATTTAAATTTTCAGGTCTACTTTGTGGACCGCAGACTGGAAAG
AATCAAGGAGGCCGACAATGAGACCTACGTCGAGCAGCACGAGGTGGCTGTGGCCAGATACTGCGACCTC
CCTAGCAAACTGGGGCACAAACTTAATGGCATGGACGAGCTGTACAAGTAAGCGCCGGTCGCTACCATTA
CCAACTTGTCTGGTGTCAAAAATAATAGGGGCCGCTGTCATCAGAGTAAGTTTAAACTGAGTTCTACTAA
CTAACGAGTAATATTTAAATTTTCAGCATCTCGCGCCCGTGCCTCTGACTTCTAAGTCCAATTACTCTTC
AACATCCCTACATGCTCTTTCTCCCTGTGCTCCCACCCCCTATTTTTGTTATTATCAAAAAACTTCTCTT
AATTTCTTTGTTTTTTAGCTTCTTTTAAGTCACCTCTAACAATGAAATTGTGTAGATTCAAAAATAGAAT
TAATTCGTAATAAAAAGTCGAAAAAAATTGTGCTCCCTCCCCCCATTAATAATAATTCTATCCCAAAATC
TACACAATGTTCTGTGTACACTTCTTATGTTTTTTACTTCTGATAAATTTTTTTGAAACATCATAGAAAA
AACCGCACACAAAATACCTTATCATATGTTACGTTTCAGTTTATGACCGCAATTTTTATTTCTTCGCACG
TCTGGGCCTCTCATGACGTCAAATCATGCTCATCGTGAAAAAGTTTTGGAGTATTTTTGGAATTTTTCAA
TCAAGTGAAAGTTTATGAAATTAATTTTCCTGCTTTTGCTTTTTGGGGTTTCCCCTATTGTTTGTCAAGA
TTTCGAGGACGGCGTTTTTCTTGCTAAAATCACAAGTATTGATGAGCACGATGCAAGAAAGATCGGAAGA
AGGTTTGGGTTTGAGGCTCAGTGGAAGGTGAGTAGAAGTTGATAATTTGAAAGTGGAGTAGTGTCTATGG
GGTTTTTGCCTTAAATGACAGAATACATTCCCAATATACCAAACATAACTGTTTCCTACTAGTCGGCCGT
ACGGGCCCTTTCGTCTCGCGCGTTTCGGTGATGACGGTGAAAACCTCTGACACATGCAGCTCCCGGAGAC
GGTCACAGCTTGTCTGTAAGCGGATGCCGGGAGCAGACAAGCCCGTCAGGGCGCGTCAGCGGGTGTTGGC
GGGTGTCGGGGCTGGCTTAACTATGCGGCATCAGAGCAGATTGTACTGAGAGTGCACCATATGCGGTGTG
AAATACCGCACAGATGCGTAAGGAGAAAATACCGCATCAGGCGGCCTTAAGGGCCTCGTGATACGCCTAT
TTTTATAGGTTAATGTCATGATAATAATGGTTTCTTAGACGTCAGGTGGCACTTTTCGGGGAAATGTGCG
CGGAACCCCTATTTGTTTATTTTTCTAAATACATTCAAATATGTATCCGCTCATGAGACAATAACCCTGA
TAAATGCTTCAATAATATTGAAAAAGGAAGAGTATGAGTATTCAACATTTCCGTGTCGCCCTTATTCCCT
TTTTTGCGGCATTTTGCCTTCCTGTTTTTGCTCACCCAGAAACGCTGGTGAAAGTAAAAGATGCTGAAGA
TCAGTTGGGTGCACGAGTGGGTTACATCGAACTGGATCTCAACAGCGGTAAGATCCTTGAGAGTTTTCGC
CCCGAAGAACGTTTTCCAATGATGAGCACTTTTAAAGTTCTGCTATGTGGCGCGGTATTATCCCGTATTG
ACGCCGGGCAAGAGCAACTCGGTCGCCGCATACACTATTCTCAGAATGACTTGGTTGAGTACTCACCAGT
CACAGAAAAGCATCTTACGGATGGCATGACAGTAAGAGAATTATGCAGTGCTGCCATAACCATGAGTGAT
AACACTGCGGCCAACTTACTTCTGACAACGATCGGAGGACCGAAGGAGCTAACCGCTTTTTTGCACAACA
TGGGGGATCATGTAACTCGCCTTGATCGTTGGGAACCGGAGCTGAATGAAGCCATACCAAACGACGAGCG
TGACACCACGATGCCTGTAGCAATGGCAACAACGTTGCGCAAACTATTAACTGGCGAACTACTTACTCTA
GCTTCCCGGCAACAATTAATAGACTGGATGGAGGCGGATAAAGTTGCAGGACCACTTCTGCGCTCGGCCC
TTCCGGCTGGCTGGTTTATTGCTGATAAATCTGGAGCCGGTGAGCGTGGGTCTCGCGGTATCATTGCAGC
ACTGGGGCCAGATGGTAAGCCCTCCCGTATCGTAGTTATCTACACGACGGGGAGTCAGGCAACTATGGAT
GAACGAAATAGACAGATCGCTGAGATAGGTGCCTCACTGATTAAGCATTGGTAACTGTCAGACCAAGTTT
ACTCATATATACTTTAGATTGATTTAAAACTTCATTTTTAATTTAAAAGGATCTAGGTGAAGATCCTTTT
TGATAATCTCATGACCAAAATCCCTTAACGTGAGTTTTCGTTCCACTGAGCGTCAGACCCCGTAGAAAAG
ATCAAAGGATCTTCTTGAGATCCTTTTTTTCTGCGCGTAATCTGCTGCTTGCAAACAAAAAAACCACCGC
TACCAGCGGTGGTTTGTTTGCCGGATCAAGAGCTACCAACTCTTTTTCCGAAGGTAACTGGCTTCAGCAG
AGCGCAGATACCAAATACTGTTCTTCTAGTGTAGCCGTAGTTAGGCCACCACTTCAAGAACTCTGTAGCA
CCGCCTACATACCTCGCTCTGCTAATCCTGTTACCAGTGGCTGCTGCCAGTGGCGATAAGTCGTGTCTTA
CCGGGTTGGACTCAAGACGATAGTTACCGGATAAGGCGCAGCGGTCGGGCTGAACGGGGGGTTCGTGCAC
ACAGCCCAGCTTGGAGCGAACGACCTACACCGAACTGAGATACCTACAGCGTGAGCTATGAGAAAGCGCC
ACGCTTCCCGAAGGGAGAAAGGCGGACAGGTATCCGGTAAGCGGCAGGGTCGGAACAGGAGAGCGCACGA
GGGAGCTTCCAGGGGGAAACGCCTGGTATCTTTATAGTCCTGTCGGGTTTCGCCACCTCTGACTTGAGCG
TCGATTTTTGTGATGCTCGTCAGGGGGGCGGAGCCTATGGAAAAACGCCAGCAACGCGGCCTTTTTACGG
TTCCTGGCCTTTTGCTGGCCTTTTGCTCACATGTTCTTTCCTGCGTTATCCCCTGATTCTGTGGATAACC
GTATTACCGCCTTTGAGTGAGCTGATACCGCTCGCCGCAGCCGAACGACCGAGCGCAGCGAGTCAGTGAG
CGAGGAAGCGGAAGAGCGCCCAATACGCAAACCGCC
